Addgene plasmid #194587: pRK5-mEGFP-DVL1-MUT
Purpose: Mammalian Expression of mEGFP-DVL1 Mutant (H502Pfs*143) Fusion Protein
Depositing lab: Denes Hnisz. Depositing organization: Max Planck Institute for Molecular Genetics. Publication: Aberrant phase separation and nucleolar dysfunction in rare genetic diseases. Mensah MA, Niskanen H, Magalhaes AP, Basu S, Kircher M, Sczakiel HL, Reiter AMV, Elsner J, Meinecke P, Biskup S, Chung BHY, Dombrowsky G, Eckmann-Scholz C, Hitz MP, Hoischen A, Holterhus PM, Hulsemann W, Kahrizi K, Kalscheuer VM, Kan A, Krumbiegel M, Kurth I, Leubner J, Longardt AC, Moritz JD, Najmabadi H, Skipalova K, Snijders Blok L, Tzschach A, Wiedersberg E, Zenker M, Garcia-Cabau C, Buschow R, Salvatella X, Kraushar ML, Mundlos S, Caliebe A, Spielmann M, Horn D, Hnisz D. Nature. 2023 Feb;614(7948):564-571. doi: 10.1038/s41586-022-05682-1. Epub 2023 Feb 8. PubMed 36755093.
Backbone
  Vector backbone: pRK5
  Vector type: Mammalian Expression
Growth in bacteria
  Bacterial resistance: Ampicillin, 100 μg/mL
  Growth temperature: 37°C
  Growth strain: DH5alpha
  Copy number: High Copy
Gene/Insert
  Gene/Insert name: DVL1
  Species: H. sapiens (human)
  Mutation: H502Pfs*143
  Entrez Gene: DVL1 (a.k.a. DRS2, DVL, DVL1L1, DVL1P1)
  Tag / fusion protein: mEGFP (N terminal on insert)
  Cloning method: Gibson Cloning
Terms and licenses: Academic/Nonprofit Terms; Industry Terms: Not Available to Industry
How to cite: pRK5-mEGFP-DVL1-MUT was a gift from Denes Hnisz (Addgene plasmid # 194587 ; http://n2t.net/addgene:194587 ; RRID:Addgene_194587)
