[The description below was written by a language model from this plasmid's Addgene catalogue record and pLannotate feature annotations shown in this document.]
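Description:
pRK5-mEGFP-DVL1-MUT is a mammalian expression plasmid of about 7.3 kb built on the pRK5 backbone. It drives production of a disease-associated frameshift variant of human Dishevelled-1 (DVL1) fused to monomeric EGFP. It is propagated in E. coli as a high-copy plasmid through a ColE1/pUC-type origin and selected with ampicillin via the β-lactamase gene. The backbone also carries an M13 phage origin for single-stranded DNA production, plus small remnants of lac elements, bom and rop that are cloning-vector leftovers with no role in the expression cassette.

The expression unit begins with the human CMV immediate-early enhancer and promoter, followed by a fragment of CMV intron A and an SP6 promoter. A short match to an immunoglobulin heavy-chain signal sequence in this leader region is annotated only as a fragment. The fusion reading frame follows. The GFP portion was labelled by the annotation software as a SiriusGFP fragment, which corresponds to the catalogued N-terminal mEGFP tag. The DVL1 coding sequence comes directly after it. The software matched this to the mouse Dvl1 protein entry, but the record gives the insert as human. An SV40 polyadenylation signal ends the transcript, and an SV40 enhancer/early promoter lies downstream. No mammalian selection marker is annotated.

The H502Pfs*143 mutation shifts the reading frame at residue 502, replacing the normal C-terminus with 143 codons of aberrant sequence before a stop. DVL1 is a Wnt signalling adaptor. The fluorescent fusion lets the mutant protein's subcellular localisation be imaged in transfected cells, consistent with the associated study of aberrant phase separation and nucleolar dysfunction in rare genetic diseases.
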