Features (pLannotate 1.2.2; 21 found; start..end, strand, type, name):
     14..393     +  enhancer       CMV enhancer: human cytomegalovirus immediate early enhancer
    394..597     +  promoter       CMV promoter: human cytomegalovirus (CMV) immediate early promoter
    733..776     +  intron         CMV intron (fragment): modified intron A from human cytomegalovirus
    828..846     +  promoter       SP6 promoter: promoter for bacteriophage SP6 RNA polymerase
    850..887     +  CDS            IgH signal sequence (fragment): signal sequence from the mouse immunoglobulin heavy chain variable region
    939..1653    +  CDS            SiriusGFP (fragment): enhanced GFP (EGFP) derivative that exhibits robust folding and enhanced photostability (Zhong et al., 2019) mammalian codon-optimized
   1659..3554    +  CDS            Dvl1 (fragment) (sequence partly withheld): DVL1_MOUSE - Also known as Dvl. Experimental evidence at protein level: Swiss-Prot protein existence level 1. Participates in Wnt signaling by binding to the cytoplasmic C-terminus of frizzled family members and transducing the Wnt signal to down-stream effectors. Plays a role both in canonical and non-canonical Wnt signaling. Plays a role in the signal transduction pathways mediated by multiple Wnt genes. Required for LEF1 activation upon WNT1 and WNT3A signaling. DVL1 and PAK1 form a ternary complex with MUSK which is important for MUSK-dependent regulation of AChR clustering during the form
   3624..3758    +  polyA_signal   SV40 poly(A) signal: SV40 polyadenylation signal
   3827..4184    +  promoter       SV40 promoter: SV40 enhancer and early promoter
   4203..4357    +  CDS            lacZα (fragment): LacZα fragment of β-galactosidase; lacZ fragment
   4363..4414    -  misc_feature   bom (fragment): basis of mobility region from pBR322
   4433..4813    +  rep_origin     M13 ori (sequence partly withheld): M13 bacteriophage origin of replication; arrow indicates direction of (+) strand synthesis
   4889..4938    -  misc_feature   bom (fragment): basis of mobility region from pBR322
   5040..5075    -  CDS            rop (fragment): Rop protein, which maintains plasmids at low copy number; rop
   5170..5274    +  promoter       AmpR promoter: bla
   5275..6135    +  CDS            AmpR: β-lactamase; bla; confers resistance to ampicillin, carbenicillin, and related antibiotics
   6306..6894    +  rep_origin     ori: high-copy-number ColE1/pMB1/pBR322/pUC origin of replication
   7077..7169    +  CDS            lacI (fragment): lac repressor; lacI; The lac repressor binds to the lac operator to inhibit transcription in E. coli. This inhibition can be relieved by adding lactose or isopropyl-β-D-thiogalactopyranoside (IPTG).
   7182..7203    +  protein_bind   CAP binding site: CAP binding activates transcription in the presence of cAMP. E. coli catabolite activator protein
   7218..7248    +  promoter       lac promoter: promoter for the E. coli lac operon
   7256..7272    +  protein_bind   lac operator: The lac repressor binds to the lac operator to inhibit transcription in E. coli. This inhibition can be relieved by adding lactose or isopropyl-β-D-thiogalactopyranoside (IPTG). lac repressor encoded by lacI
>Addgene plasmid #194587 | pRK5-mEGFP-DVL1-MUT | addgene full sequence | sequence record 385244 | Addgene NGS Result
TTCGAGCTCGCCCGACATTGATTATTGACTAGTTATTAATAGTAATCAATTACGGGGTCATTAGTTCATA
GCCCATATATGGAGTTCCGCGTTACATAACTTACGGTAAATGGCCCGCCTGGCTGACCGCCCAACGACCC
CCGCCCATTGACGTCAATAATGACGTATGTTCCCATAGTAACGCCAATAGGGACTTTCCATTGACGTCAA
TGGGTGGAGTATTTACGGTAAACTGCCCACTTGGCAGTACATCAAGTGTATCATATGCCAAGTACGCCCC
CTATTGACGTCAATGACGGTAAATGGCCCGCCTGGCATTATGCCCAGTACATGACCTTATGGGACTTTCC
TACTTGGCAGTACATCTACGTATTAGTCATCGCTATTACCATGGTGATGCGGTTTTGGCAGTACATCAAT
GGGCGTGGATAGCGGTTTGACTCACGGGGATTTCCAAGTCTCCACCCCATTGACGTCAATGGGAGTTTGT
TTTGGCACCAAAATCAACGGGACTTTCCAAAATGTCGTAACAACTCCGCCCCATTGACGCAAATGGGCGG
TAGGCGTGTACGGTGGGAGGTCTATATAAGCAGAGCTCGTTTAGTGAACCGTCAGATCGCCTGGAGACGC
CATCCACGCTGTTTTGACCTCCATAGAAGACACCGGGACCGATCCAGCCTCCGCGGCCGGGAACGGTGCA
TTGGAACGCGGATTCCCCGTGCCAAGAGTGACGTAAGTACCGCCTATAGAGTCTATAGGCCCACCCCCTT
GGCTTCGTTAGAACGCGGCTACAATTAATACATAACCTTATGTATCATACACATACGATTTAGGTGACAC
TATAGAATAACATCCACTTTGCCTTTCTCTCCACAGGTGTCCACTCCCAGGTCCAACTGCACCTCGGTTC
TATCGATTGAATTCGTACCGGTGCCACCATGGTGAGCAAGGGCGAGGAGCTGTTCACCGGGGTGGTGCCC
ATCCTGGTCGAGCTGGACGGCGACGTAAACGGCCACAAGTTCAGCGTGCGCGGCGAGGGCGAGGGCGATG
CCACCAACGGCAAGCTGACCCTGAAGTTCATCTGCACCACCGGCAAGCTGCCCGTGCCCTGGCCCACCCT
CGTGACCACCCTGACCTACGGCGTGCAGTGCTTCAGCCGCTACCCCGACCACATGAAGCAGCACGACTTC
TTCAAGTCCGCCATGCCCGAAGGCTACGTCCAGGAGCGCACCATCTCCTTCAAGGACGACGGCACCTACA
AGACCCGCGCCGAGGTGAAGTTCGAGGGCGACACCCTGGTGAACCGCATCGAGCTGAAGGGCATCGACTT
CAAGGAGGACGGCAACATCCTGGGGCACAAGCTGGAGTACAACTTCAACAGCCACAACGTCTATATCACG
GCCGACAAGCAGAAGAACGGCATCAAGGCGAACTTCAAGATCCGCCACAACGTCGAGGACGGCAGCGTGC
AGCTCGCCGACCACTACCAGCAGAACACCCCCATCGGCGACGGCCCCGTGCTGCTGCCCGACAACCACTA
CCTGAGCACCCAGTCCAAGCTGAGCAAAGACCCCAACGAGAAGCGCGATCACATGGTCCTGCTGGAGTTC
GTGACCGCCGCCGGGATCACTCTCGGCATGGACGAGCTGTACACGGCGATGGCGGAG
[237 nt withheld, positions 1668-1904]
CTGGCTGAGGGTGCTCACTCGGATGCGGGGTCCCAGGGCACGGACAGCCACACAGACCTGCCCCCGCCTC
TTGAGCGGACAGGCGGCATCGGGGACTCCCGGCCCCCCTCCTTCCACCCAAATGTGGCCAGCAGCCGTGA
CGGGATGGACAACGAGACAGGCACGGAGTCCATGGTCAGTCACCGGCGGGAGCGTGCCCGACGCCGGAAC
CGCGAGGAGGCCGCCCGGACCAATGGGCACCCAAGGGGAGACCGACGGCGGGATGTGGGGCTGCCCCCAG
ACAGCGCGTCCACCGCCCTCAGCAGCGAGCTTGAGTCCAGCAGCTTTGTGGACTCGGACGAGGATGGCAG
CACGAGCAGGCTCAGCAGCTCCACGGAGCAGAGCACCTCATCCAGACTCATCCGGAAGCACAAACGCCGG
CGGAGGAAGCAGCGCCTTCGGCAGGCGGACCGGGCCTCCTCCTTCAGCAGCATAACCGACTCCACCATGT
CCCTCAACATCGTCACTGTCACGCTCAACATGGAAAGACATCACTTTCTGGGCATCAGCATCGTGGGGCA
GAGCAACGACCGTGGAGACGGCGGCATCTACATTGGCTCCATCATGAAGGGCGGGGCTGTGGCCGCTGAC
GGCCGCATCGAGCCCGGCGACATGTTGCTGCAGGTGAATGACGTGAACTTTGAGAACATGAGCAATGACG
ATGCCGTGCGGGTGCTGCGGGAGATCGTTTCCCAGACGGGGCCCATCAGCCTCACTGTGGCCAAGTGCTG
GGACCCAACGCCCCGAAGCTACTTCACCGTCCCACGGGCTGACCCGGTGCGGCCCATCGACCCCGCCGCC
TGGCTGTCCCACACGGCGGCACTGACAGGAGCCCTGCCCCGCTACGAGCTGGAAGAGGCGCCGCTGACGG
TGAAGAGTGACATGAGCGCCGTCGTCCGGGTCATGCAATTGCCCGATTCCGGGCTTGAAATACGAGATAG
GATGTGGCTGAAAATTACTATTGCTAACGCGGTGATTGGCGCCGATGTCGTCGATTGGCTCTATACTCAT
GTCGAAGGGTTTAAAGAACGCAGAGAAGCAAGAAAATATGCGTCCTCTCTGCTCAAACATGGGTTTCTCA
GACATACCGTGAATAAAATTACTTTCTCTGAACAATGTTATTATGTGTTTGGAGACCTGTGTAGTAACCT
GGCAACGCTCAATCTGAATTCCGGAAGTAGCGGTACATCTGACCAAGATACTCTTGCACCTCTTCCACCA
GGGCTTTGGGTGCGGGCGACACCAACATCAACACGCGATCCACATCCCGCATCTCGGCTCCCAACTCGTA
CTCGTGCCCTGGCAATGGCCGCTGCCGCTCCAGGGGTTAGTAGGGTAAAAGGCGCCAAGGCTGTTGGACC
ACCAGGCGCTGCTGCTGGACCTCGAGCTGTCCGGAGATCCGTTGGAAGGAGAGAACTCGGAGCCGTCGCC
GTCAACCGTATAACCCGACATAGAGTTGGCTGGGGTGCTGCGGGAGAATCTGTTCGCCCAGCATCATCTG
CAGTCGCCGCCGCTCATGCTGTGAGGCCAAGACTTCCCCCTAGAGGGAGCCCACGGCCAACACCTCGGCC
CAGACCCATCCAATGGTGGGGTGGACATCCAGGGGACCCCCTGTCCGGGAGCTGGCTGCCGTCCCCCCGG
AATTGAAGTCGACCTGCAGAAGCTTGGCCGCCATGGCCCAACTTGTTTATTGCAGCTTATAATGGTTACA
AATAAAGCAATAGCATCACAAATTTCACAAATAAAGCATTTTTTTCACTGCATTCTAGTTGTGGTTTGTC
CAAACTCATCAATGTATCTTATCATGTCTGGATCGGGAATTAATTCGGCGCAGCACCATGGCCTGAAATA
ACCTCTGAAAGAGGAACTTGGTTAGGTACCTTCTGAGGCGGAAAGAACCAGCTGTGGAATGTGTGTCAGT
TAGGGTGTGGAAAGTCCCCAGGCTCCCCAGCAGGCAGAAGTATGCAAAGCATGCATCTCAATTAGTCAGC
AACCAGGTGTGGAAAGTCCCCAGGCTCCCCAGCAGGCAGAAGTATGCAAAGCATGCATCTCAATTAGTCA
GCAACCATAGTCCCGCCCCTAACTCCGCCCATCCCGCCCCTAACTCCGCCCAGTTCCGCCCATTCTCCGC
CCCATGGCTGACTAATTTTTTTTATTTATGCAGAGGCCGAGGCCGCCTCGGCCTCTGAGCTATTCCAGAA
GTAGTGAGGAGGCTTTTTTGGAGGCCTAGGCTTTTGCAAAAAGCTGTTAACAGCTTGGCACTGGCCGTCG
TTTTACAACGTCGTGACTGGGAAAACCCTGGCGTTACCCAACTTAATCGCCTTGCAGCACATCCCCCTTT
CGCCAGCTGGCGTAATAGCGAAGAGGCCCGCACCGATCGCCCTTCCCAACAGTTGCGCAGCCTGAATGGC
GAATGGCGCCTGATGCGGTATTTTCTCCTTACGCATCTGTGCGGTATTTCACACCGCATA
[142 nt withheld, positions 4415-4556]
C
[141 nt withheld, positions 4558-4698]
CCTTTGACGTTGGAGTCCACGTTCTTT
[37 nt withheld, positions 4726-4762]
ACCCTATCTCGGGCTATTCTTTTGATTTATAAGGGATTTTGCCGATTTCGGCCTATTGGTTAAAAAATGA
GCTGATTTAACAAAAATTTAACGCGAATTTTAACAAAATATTAACGTTTACAATTTTATGGTGCACTCTC
AGTACAATCTGCTCTGATGCCGCATAGTTAAGCCAGCCCCGACACCCGCCAACACCCGCTGACGCGCCCT
GACGGGCTTGTCTGCTCCCGGCATCCGCTTACAGACAAGCTGTGACCGTCTCCGGGAGCTGCATGTGTCA
GAGGTTTTCACCGTCATCACCGAAACGCGCGAGACGAAAGGGCCTCGTGATACGCCTATTTTTATAGGTT
AATGTCATGATAATAATGGTTTCTTAGACGTCAGGTGGCACTTTTCGGGGAAATGTGCGCGGAACCCCTA
TTTGTTTATTTTTCTAAATACATTCAAATATGTATCCGCTCATGAGACAATAACCCTGATAAATGCTTCA
ATAATATTGAAAAAGGAAGAGTATGAGTATTCAACATTTCCGTGTCGCCCTTATTCCCTTTTTTGCGGCA
TTTTGCCTTCCTGTTTTTGCTCACCCAGAAACGCTGGTGAAAGTAAAAGATGCTGAAGATCAGTTGGGTG
CACGAGTGGGTTACATCGAACTGGATCTCAACAGCGGTAAGATCCTTGAGAGTTTTCGCCCCGAAGAACG
TTTTCCAATGATGAGCACTTTTAAAGTTCTGCTATGTGGCGCGGTATTATCCCGTATTGACGCCGGGCAA
GAGCAACTCGGTCGCCGCATACACTATTCTCAGAATGACTTGGTTGAGTACTCACCAGTCACAGAAAAGC
ATCTTACGGATGGCATGACAGTAAGAGAATTATGCAGTGCTGCCATAACCATGAGTGATAACACTGCGGC
CAACTTACTTCTGACAACGATCGGAGGACCGAAGGAGCTAACCGCTTTTTTGCACAACATGGGGGATCAT
GTAACTCGCCTTGATCGTTGGGAACCGGAGCTGAATGAAGCCATACCAAACGACGAGCGTGACACCACGA
TGCCTGTAGCAATGGCAACAACGTTGCGCAAACTATTAACTGGCGAACTACTTACTCTAGCTTCCCGGCA
ACAATTAATAGACTGGATGGAGGCGGATAAAGTTGCAGGACCACTTCTGCGCTCGGCCCTTCCGGCTGGC
TGGTTTATTGCTGATAAATCTGGAGCCGGTGAGCGTGGGTCTCGCGGTATCATTGCAGCACTGGGGCCAG
ATGGTAAGCCCTCCCGTATCGTAGTTATCTACACGACGGGGAGTCAGGCAACTATGGATGAACGAAATAG
ACAGATCGCTGAGATAGGTGCCTCACTGATTAAGCATTGGTAACTGTCAGACCAAGTTTACTCATATATA
CTTTAGATTGATTTAAAACTTCATTTTTAATTTAAAAGGATCTAGGTGAAGATCCTTTTTGATAATCTCA
TGACCAAAATCCCTTAACGTGAGTTTTCGTTCCACTGAGCGTCAGACCCCGTAGAAAAGATCAAAGGATC
TTCTTGAGATCCTTTTTTTCTGCGCGTAATCTGCTGCTTGCAAACAAAAAAACCACCGCTACCAGCGGTG
GTTTGTTTGCCGGATCAAGAGCTACCAACTCTTTTTCCGAAGGTAACTGGCTTCAGCAGAGCGCAGATAC
CAAATACTGTTCTTCTAGTGTAGCCGTAGTTAGGCCACCACTTCAAGAACTCTGTAGCACCGCCTACATA
CCTCGCTCTGCTAATCCTGTTACCAGTGGCTGCTGCCAGTGGCGATAAGTCGTGTCTTACCGGGTTGGAC
TCAAGACGATAGTTACCGGATAAGGCGCAGCGGTCGGGCTGAACGGGGGGTTCGTGCACACAGCCCAGCT
TGGAGCGAACGACCTACACCGAACTGAGATACCTACAGCGTGAGCTATGAGAAAGCGCCACGCTTCCCGA
AGGGAGAAAGGCGGACAGGTATCCGGTAAGCGGCAGGGTCGGAACAGGAGAGCGCACGAGGGAGCTTCCA
GGGGGAAACGCCTGGTATCTTTATAGTCCTGTCGGGTTTCGCCACCTCTGACTTGAGCGTCGATTTTTGT
GATGCTCGTCAGGGGGGCGGAGCCTATGGAAAAACGCCAGCAACGCGGCCTTTTTACGGTTCCTGGCCTT
TTGCTGGCCTTTTGCTCACATGTTCTTTCCTGCGTTATCCCCTGATTCTGTGGATAACCGTATTACCGCC
TTTGAGTGAGCTGATACCGCTCGCCGCAGCCGAACGACCGAGCGCAGCGAGTCAGTGAGCGAGGAAGCGG
AAGAGCGCCCAATACGCAAACCGCCTCTCCCCGCGCGTTGGCCGATTCATTAATGCAGCTGGCACGACAG
GTTTCCCGACTGGAAAGCGGGCAGTGAGCGCAACGCAATTAATGTGAGTTAGCTCACTCATTAGGCACCC
CAGGCTTTACACTTTATGCTTCCGGCTCGTATGTTGTGTGGAATTGTGAGCGGATAACAATTTCACACAG
GAAACAGCTATGACATGATTACGAATTAA
